Addgene plasmid #109803: pHH0103_NXT1_NTF2
Purpose: Protein expression and purification of NXT1_NTF2
Depositing lab: Sachdev Sidhu. Depositing organization: University of Toronto. Publication: Large-scale survey and database of high affinity ligands for peptide recognition modules. Teyra J, Kelil A, Jain S, Helmy M, Jajodia R, Hooda Y, Gu J, D'Cruz AA, Nicholson SE, Min J, Sudol M, Kim PM, Bader GD, Sidhu SS. Mol Syst Biol. 2020 Dec;16(12):e9310. doi: 10.15252/msb.20199310. PubMed 33438817.
Backbone
  Vector backbone: pHH0103
  Vector type: Bacterial Expression
Growth in bacteria
  Bacterial resistance: Ampicillin, 100 μg/mL
  Growth temperature: 37°C
  Growth strain: DH5alpha
  Copy number: Low Copy
Gene/Insert
  Gene/Insert name: NXT1_NTF2
  Species: H. sapiens (human)
  Entrez Gene: NXT1 (a.k.a. MTR2, P15)
  Cloning method: Restriction Enzyme; 5′ cloning site Sfi1 (unknown if destroyed); 3′ cloning site Not1 (unknown if destroyed)
Terms and licenses: Academic/Nonprofit Terms; Industry Terms: Not Available to Industry
How to cite: pHH0103_NXT1_NTF2 was a gift from Sachdev Sidhu (Addgene plasmid # 109803 ; http://n2t.net/addgene:109803 ; RRID:Addgene_109803)
