[The description below was written by a language model from this plasmid's Addgene catalogue record and pLannotate feature annotations shown in this document.]
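Description:
pHH0103_NXT1_NTF2 is a bacterial expression plasmid built on the pHH0103 backbone for producing and purifying the NTF2-like domain of human NXT1 (also known as MTR2 or p15), a factor involved in nuclear export of proteins and RNAs, including as a heterodimer with NXF1. The annotated full sequence is about 7.1 kb. The plasmid is propagated in E. coli under ampicillin selection (β-lactamase with its own promoter) from a ColE1/pBR322-type origin. The pBR322 bom region is present, but rop appears only as fragments interrupted by an f1 phage origin. The catalogue lists the plasmid as low copy.

Expression is driven by the hybrid tac promoter followed by a lac operator. The plasmid also carries lacI under the up-regulated lacIq promoter, so transcription is repressed until induced with IPTG. The open reading frame begins with a 6xHis tag, followed by Schistosoma japonicum glutathione S-transferase and then the NXT1 coding segment, which was cloned between SfiI and NotI sites. This yields a His-GST-NXT1 fusion suited to nickel or glutathione affinity purification. A bacteriophage fd terminator lies just downstream of the insert.

Beyond the terminator are fragments of M13 gene III, along with remnants of the tetracycline resistance gene and its promoter. Together with the f1 origin, these suggest the backbone descends from a phage-display phagemid. They sit outside the annotated expression cassette and are probably not part of the expressed fusion. The associated publication is a large-scale survey of high-affinity ligands for peptide recognition modules, which is consistent with using the purified domain as a target in peptide-binding studies, although the record states only expression and purification as the purpose.
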