Features (pLannotate 1.2.2; 21 found; start..end, strand, type, name):
      1..29      +  promoter       tac promoter: strong E. coli promoter; hybrid between the trp and lac UV5 promoters
     37..53      +  protein_bind   lac operator: The lac repressor binds to the lac operator to inhibit transcription in E. coli. This inhibition can be relieved by adding lactose or isopropyl-β-D-thiogalactopyranoside (IPTG). lac repressor encoded by lacI
    138..155     +  CDS            6xHis: 6xHis affinity tag
    171..824     +  CDS            GST26_SCHJA: Experimental evidence at protein level: Swiss-Prot protein existence level 1. GST isoenzymes appear to play a central role in the parasite detoxification system. Other functions are also suspected including a role in increasing the solubility of haematin in the parasite gut. From Schistosoma japonicum (Blood fluke).
    906..1325    +  CDS            NXT1: NXT1_HUMAN - Experimental evidence at protein level: Swiss-Prot protein existence level 1. Stimulator of protein export for NES-containing proteins (PubMed:10567585). Also plays a role in the nuclear export of U1 snRNA, tRNA, and mRNA (PubMed:10848583). The NXF1-NXT1 heterodimer is involved in the export of HSP70 mRNA in conjunction with ALYREF/THOC4 and THOC5 (PubMed:19165146, PubMed:11259602). From Homo sapiens (Human).
   1341..1388    +  terminator     fd terminator (sequence withheld): central terminator from bacteriophage fd (Otsuka and Kunisawa, 1982)
   1393..1605    +  CDS            M13 gene III (fragment) (sequence partly withheld): pIII; III; minor coat protein
   1620..2090    +  CDS            M13 gene III (fragment) (sequence partly withheld): pIII; III; minor coat protein
   2112..2182    +  CDS            TcR (fragment): tetracycline efflux protein; tet; confers resistance to tetracycline
   2424..2804    -  CDS            YPB1_ECOLX: Protein predicted: Swiss-Prot protein existence level 4. From Escherichia coli.
   2821..2972    +  CDS            rop (fragment): Rop protein, which maintains plasmids at low copy number; rop
   3008..3436    -  rep_origin     f1 ori (sequence partly withheld): f1 bacteriophage origin of replication; arrow indicates direction of (+) strand synthesis
   3445..3484    +  CDS            rop (fragment): Rop protein, which maintains plasmids at low copy number; rop
   3586..3726    +  misc_feature   bom: basis of mobility region from pBR322
   3912..4499    -  rep_origin     ori: high-copy-number ColE1/pMB1/pBR322/pUC origin of replication
   4670..5530    -  CDS            AmpR: β-lactamase; bla; confers resistance to ampicillin, carbenicillin, and related antibiotics
   5531..5635    -  promoter       AmpR promoter: bla
   5744..5821    +  promoter       lacIq promoter: lacI (mutant); In the lacIq allele, a single base change in the promoter boosts expression of the lacI gene about 10-fold.
   5822..6904    +  CDS            lacI: lac repressor; lacI; The lac repressor binds to the lac operator to inhibit transcription in E. coli. This inhibition can be relieved by adding lactose or isopropyl-β-D-thiogalactopyranoside (IPTG).
   6917..6938    +  protein_bind   CAP binding site: CAP binding activates transcription in the presence of cAMP. E. coli catabolite activator protein
   6957..6974    +  promoter       tet promoter (fragment): E. coli promoter for tetracycline efflux protein gene
>Addgene plasmid #109803 | pHH0103_NXT1_NTF2 | addgene full sequence | sequence record 213651 | Addgene NGS Result
TTGACAATTAATCATCGGCTCGTATAATGTGTGGAATTGTGAGCGGATAACAATTTCACACAGGAAACAG
CCAGTCCGTTTAGGTGTTTTCACGAGCACTTCACCAACAAGGACCATAGATTATGAAAATCGAAGAACAC
CATCACCATCACCATTCCAGCGGTAAGCTTATGTCCCCTATACTAGGTTATTGGAAAATTAAGGGCCTTG
TGCAACCCACTCGACTTCTTTTGGAATATCTTGAAGAAAAATATGAAGAGCATTTGTATGAGCGCGATGA
AGGTGATAAATGGCGAAACAAAAAGTTTGAATTGGGTTTGGAGTTTCCCAATCTTCCTTATTATATTGAT
GGTGATGTTAAATTAACACAGTCTATGGCCATCATACGTTATATAGCTGACAAGCACAACATGTTGGGTG
GTTGTCCAAAAGAGCGTGCAGAGATTTCAATGCTTGAAGGAGCGGTTTTGGATATTAGATACGGTGTTTC
GAGAATTGCATATAGTAAAGACTTTGAAACTCTCAAAGTTGATTTTCTTAGCAAGCTACCTGAAATGCTG
AAAATGTTCGAAGATCGTTTATGTCATAAAACATATTTAAATGGTGATCATGTAACCCATCCTGACTTCA
TGTTGTATGACGCTCTTGATGTTGTTTTATACATGGACCCAATGTGCCTGGATGCGTTCCCAAAATTAGT
TTGTTTTAAAAAACGTATTGAAGCTATCCCACAAATTGATAAGTACTTGAAATCCAGCAAGTATATAGCA
TGGCCTTTGCAGGGCTGGCAAGCCACGTTTGGTGGTGGCGACCATCCTCCAAAATCGGATCTGGAAGTTC
TGTTCCAGGGGCCCCTGTCCAGCGGTCTGGTTCCGCGTGGTTCCGGTACCGCGGCCCAGCCGGCCATGGC
ATCTGTTGACTTCAAAACTTATGTGGACCAGGCGTGTCGCGCCGCAGAGGAATTTGTGAACGTATACTAC
ACCACCATGGACAAACGTCGTCGTCTGCTGAGCCGCCTGTACATGGGTACTGCGACGCTGGTTTGGAACG
GTAACGCGGTTTCTGGCCAAGAAAGCCTGTCCGAATTTTTCGAAATGCTGCCGTCCTCCGAGTTCCAGAT
CTCCGTTGTTGATTGCCAGCCTGTGCACGATGAAGCGACCCCGTCTCAGACTACCGTTCTGGTAGTCATC
TGCGGTAGCGTAAAATTCGAAGGCAACAAGCAGCGTGATTTTAATCAGAACTTCATCCTGACCGCACAGG
CTTCTCCATCTAACACCGTGTGGAAAATTGCTTCTGACTGTTTCCGTTTCCAAGATTGGGCTTCTGCGGC
CGCATA
[142 nt withheld, positions 1337-1478]
C
[98 nt withheld, positions 1480-1577]
AGTTTGTACTGGTGACGAAACTCAGTGTCTAGCTAGAGTGGC
[149 nt withheld, positions 1620-1768]
T
[41 nt withheld, positions 1770-1810]
T
[62 nt withheld, positions 1812-1873]
A
[35 nt withheld, positions 1875-1909]
CCTCCCTCAATCGGTTGAATGTCGCCCTTTTGTCTTTGGCGCTGGTAAACCATATGAA
[86 nt withheld, positions 1968-2053]
T
[54 nt withheld, positions 2055-2108]
CTAGCGCCGCCCTATACCTTGTCTGCCTCCCCGCGTTGCGTCGCGGTGCATGGAGCCGGGCCACCTCGAC
CTGAATGGAAGCCGGCGGCACCTCGCTAACGGATTCACCACTCCAAGAATTGGAGCCAATCAATTCTTGC
GGAGAACTGTGAATGCGCAAACCAACCCTTGGCAGAACATATCCATCGCGTCCGCCATCTCCAGCAGCCG
CACGCGGCGCATCTCGGGCAGCGTTGGGTCCTGGCCACGGGTGCGCATGATCGTGCTCCTGTCGTTGAGG
ACCCGGCTAGGCTGGCGGGGTTGCCTTACTGGTTAGCAGAATGAATCACCGATACGCGAGCGAACGTGAA
GCGACTGCTGCTGCAAAACGTCTGCGACCTGAGCAACAACATGAATGGTCTTCGGTTTCCGTGTTTCGTA
AAGTCTGGAAACGCGGAAGTCAGCGCCCTGCACCATTATGTTCCGGATCTGCATCGCAGGATGCTGCTGG
CTACCCTGTGGAACACCTACATCTGTATTAACGAAGCGCTGGCATTGACCCTGAGTGATTTTTCTCTGGT
CCCGCCGCATCCATACCGCCAGTTGTTTACCCTCACAACGTTCCAGTAACCGGGCATGTTCATCATCAGT
AACCCGTATCGTGAGCATCCTCTCTCGTTTCATCGGTATCATTACCCCCATGAACAGAAATCCCCCTTAC
ACGGAGGCATCAGTGACCAAACAGGAAAAAACCGCCCTTAACATGGCCCGCTTTATCAGAAGCCAGACAT
TAACGCTTCTGGAGAAACTCAACGAGCTGGACGCGGATGAACAGGCAGACATCTGTGAATCGCTTCACGA
CCACGCTGATGAGCTTTACCGCAGGATCCGCGAAATTGTAAGCGTTAATATTTTGTTAAAATTCGCGTTA
AATTTTTGTTAAATCAGCTCATTTTTTAACCAATAGGCCGAAATCGGCAAAATCCCTTATAAATCAAAAG
AATAGACCGAGATAGGGT
[37 nt withheld, positions 3107-3143]
AAAGAACGTGGACTCCAACGTCAAAGG
[49 nt withheld, positions 3171-3219]
T
[91 nt withheld, positions 3221-3311]
G
[124 nt withheld, positions 3313-3436]
CGCGGATCCTGCCTCGCGCGTTTCGGTGATGACGGTGAAAACCTCTGACACATGCAGCTCCCGGAGACGG
TCACAGCTTGTCTGTAAGCGGATGCCGGGAGCAGACAAGCCCGTCAGGGCGCGTCAGCGGGTGTTGGCGG
GTGTCGGGGCGCAGCCATGACCCAGTCACGTAGCGATAGCGGAGTGTATACTGGCTTAACTATGCGGCAT
CAGAGCAGATTGTACTGAGAGTGCACCATATGCGGTGTGAAATACCGCACAGATGCGTAAGGAGAAAATA
CCGCATCAGGCGCTCTTCCGCTTCCTCGCTCACTGACTCGCTGCGCTCGGTCGTTCGGCTGCGGCGAGCG
GTATCAGCTCACTCAAAGGCGGTAATACGGTTATCCACAGAATCAGGGGATAACGCAGGAAAGAACATGT
GAGCAAAAGGCCAGCAAAAGGCCAGGAACCGTAAAAAGGCCGCGTTGCTGGCGTTTTTCCATAGGCTCCG
CCCCCCTGACGAGCATCACAAAAATCGACGCTCAAGTCAGAGGTGGCGAAACCCGACAGGACTATAAAGA
TACCAGGGTTTCCCCCTGGAAGCTCCCTCGTGCGCTCTCCTGTTCCGACCCTGCCGCTTACCGGATACCT
GTCCGCCTTTCTCCCTTCGGGAAGCGTGGCGCTTTCTCATAGCTCACGCTGTAGGTATCTCAGTTCGGTG
TAGGTCGTTCGCTCCAAGCTGGGCTGTGTGCACGAACCCCCCGTTCAGCCCGACCGCTGCGCCTTATCCG
GTAACTATCGTCTTGAGTCCAACCCGGTAAGACACGACTTATCGCCACTGGCAGCAGCCACTGGTAACAG
GATTAGCAGAGCGAGGTATGTAGGCGGTGCTACAGAGTTCTTGAAGTGGTGGCCTAACTACGGCTACACT
AGAAGGACAGTATTTGGTATCTGCGCTCTGCTGAAGCCAGTTACCTTCGGAAAAAGAGTTGGTAGCTCTT
GATCCGGCAAACAAACCACCGCTGGTAGCGGTGGTTTTTTTGTTTGCAAGCAGCAGATTACGCGCAGAAA
AAAAGGATCTCAAGAAGATCCTTTGATCTTTTCTACGGGGTCTGACGCTCAGTGGAACGAAAACTCACGT
TAAGGGATTTTGGTCATGAGATTATCAAAAAGGATCTTCACCTAGATCCTTTTAAATTAAAAATGAAGTT
TTAAATCAATCTAAAGTATATATGAGTAAACTTGGTCTGACAGTTACCAATGCTTAATCAGTGAGGCACC
TATCTCAGCGATCTGTCTATTTCGTTCATCCATAGTTGCCTGACTCCCCGTCGTGTAGATAACTACGATA
CGGGAGGGCTTACCATCTGGCCCCAGTGCTGCAATGATACCGCGAGACCCACGCTCACCGGCTCCAGATT
TATCAGCAATAAACCAGCCAGCCGGAAGGGCCGAGCGCAGAAGTGGTCCTGCAACTTTATCCGCCTCCAT
CCAGTCTATTAATTGTTGCCGGGAAGCTAGAGTAAGTAGTTCGCCAGTTAATAGTTTGCGCAACGTTGTT
GCCATTGCTGCAGGCATCGTGGTGTCACGCTCGTCGTTTGGTATGGCTTCATTCAGCTCCGGTTCCCAAC
GATCAAGGCGAGTTACATGATCCCCCATGTTGTGCAAAAAAGCGGTTAGCTCCTTCGGTCCTCCGATCGT
TGTCAGAAGTAAGTTGGCCGCAGTGTTATCACTCATGGTTATGGCAGCACTGCATAATTCTCTTACTGTC
ATGCCATCCGTAAGATGCTTTTCTGTGACTGGTGAGTACTCAACCAAGTCATTCTGAGAATAGTGTATGC
GGCGACCGAGTTGCTCTTGCCCGGCGTCAACACGGGATAATACCGCGCCACATAGCAGAACTTTAAAAGT
GCTCATCATTGGAAAACGTTCTTCGGGGCGAAAACTCTCAAGGATCTTACCGCTGTTGAGATCCAGTTCG
ATGTAACCCACTCGTGCACCCAACTGATCTTCAGCATCTTTTACTTTCACCAGCGTTTCTGGGTGAGCAA
AAACAGGAAGGCAAAATGCCGCAAAAAAGGGAATAAGGGCGACACGGAAATGTTGAATACTCATACTCTT
CCTTTTTCAATATTATTGAAGCATTTATCAGGGTTATTGTCTCATGAGCGGATACATATTTGAATGTATT
TAGAAAAATAAACAAATAGGGGTTCCGCGCACATTTCCCCGAAAAGTGCCACCTGACGTCTAAGAAACCA
TTATTATCATGACATTAACCTATAAAAATAGGCGTATCACGAGGCCCTTTCGTCTTCAAGAATTCCCGAC
ACCATCGAATGGTGCAAAACCTTTCGCGGTATGGCATGATAGCGCCCGGAAGAGAGTCAATTCAGGGTGG
TGAATGTGAAACCAGTAACGTTATACGATGTCGCAGAGTATGCCGGTGTCTCTTATCAGACCGTTTCCCG
CGTGGTGAACCAGGCCAGCCACGTTTCTGCGAAAACGCGGGAAAAAGTGGAAGCGGCGATGGCGGAGCTG
AATTACATTCCCAACCGCGTGGCACAACAACTGGCGGGCAAACAGTCGTTGCTGATTGGCGTTGCCACCT
CCAGTCTGGCCCTGCACGCGCCGTCGCAAATTGTCGCGGCGATTAAATCTCGCGCCGATCAACTGGGTGC
CAGCGTGGTGGTGTCGATGGTAGAACGAAGCGGCGTCGAAGCCTGTAAAGCGGCGGTGCACAATCTTCTC
GCGCAACGCGTCAGTGGGCTGATCATTAACTATCCGCTGGATGACCAGGATGCCATTGCTGTGGAAGCTG
CCTGCACTAATGTTCCGGCGTTATTTCTTGATGTCTCTGACCAGACACCCATCAACAGTATTATTTTCTC
CCATGAAGACGGTACGCGACTGGGCGTGGAGCATCTGGTCGCATTGGGTCACCAGCAAATCGCGCTGTTA
GCGGGCCCATTAAGTTCTGTCTCGGCGCGTCTGCGTCTGGCTGGCTGGCATAAATATCTCACTCGCAATC
AAATTCAGCCGATAGCGGAACGGGAAGGCGACTGGAGTGCCATGTCCGGTTTTCAACAAACCATGCAAAT
GCTGAATGAGGGCATCGTTCCCACTGCGATGCTGGTTGCCAACGATCAGATGGCGCTGGGCGCAATGCGC
GCCATTACCGAGTCCGGGCTGCGCGTTGGTGCGGATATCTCGGTAGTGGGATACGACGATACCGAAGACA
GCTCATGTTATATCCCGCCGTTAACCACCATCAAACAGGATTTTCGCCTGCTGGGGCAAACCAGCGTGGA
CCGCTTGCTGCAACTCTCTCAGGGCCAGGCGGTGAAGGGCAATCAGCTGTTGCCCGTCTCACTGGTGAAA
AGAAAAACCACCCTGGCGCCCAATACGCAAACCGCCTCTCCCCGCGCGTTGGCCGATTCATTAATGCAGC
TGGCACGACAGGTTTCCCGACTGGAAAGCGGGCAGTGAGCGCAACGCAATTAATGTAAGTTAGCTCACTC
ATTAGGCACAATTCTCATGTTTGACAGCTTATCATCGACTGCACGGTGCACCAATGCTTCTGGCGTCAGG
CAGCCATCGGAAGCTGTGGTATGGCTGTGCAGGTCGTAAATCACTGCATAATTCGTGTCGCTCAAGGCGC
ACTCCCGTTCTGGATAATGTTTTTTGCGCCGACATCATAACGGTTCTGGCAAATATTCTGAAATGAGCTG
