>Addgene plasmid #109803 | pHH0103_NXT1_NTF2 | depositor partial sequence | sequence record 206755 | pHH0103_NXT1_NTF2 sequence 441 bps
GGCCCAGCCGGCCATGGCATCTGTTGACTTCAAAACTTATGTGGACCAGGCGTGTCGCGCCGCAGAGGAA
TTTGTGAACGTATACTACACCACCATGGACAAACGTCGTCGTCTGCTGAGCCGCCTGTACATGGGTACTG
CGACGCTGGTTTGGAACGGTAACGCGGTTTCTGGCCAAGAAAGCCTGTCCGAATTTTTCGAAATGCTGCC
GTCCTCCGAGTTCCAGATCTCCGTTGTTGATTGCCAGCCTGTGCACGATGAAGCGACCCCGTCTCAGACT
ACCGTTCTGGTAGTCATCTGCGGTAGCGTAAAATTCGAAGGCAACAAGCAGCGTGATTTTAATCAGAACT
TCATCCTGACCGCACAGGCTTCTCCATCTAACACCGTGTGGAAAATTGCTTCTGACTGTTTCCGTTTCCA
AGATTGGGCTTCTGCGGCCGC
